Addgene plasmid #82172: pDONR223_AKT3_p.E17K
Purpose: Gateway Donor vector containing AKT3 , part of the Target Accelerator Plasmid Collection.
Depositing lab: Jesse Boehm & William Hahn & David Root. Depositing organization: Broad Institute. Publication: Systematic Functional Interrogation of Rare Cancer Variants Identifies Oncogenic Alleles. Kim E, Ilic N, Shrestha Y, Zou L, Kamburov A, Zhu C, Yang X, Lubonja R, Tran N, Nguyen C, Lawrence MS, Piccioni F, Bagul M, Doench JG, Chouinard CR, Wu X, Hogstrom L, Natoli T, Tamayo P, Horn H, Corsello SM, Lage K, Root DE, Subramanian A, Golub TR, Getz G, Boehm JS, Hahn WC. Cancer Discov. 2016 Jul;6(7):714-26. doi: 10.1158/2159-8290.CD-16-0160. Epub 2016 May 4. PubMed 27147599.
Backbone
  Vector backbone: pDONR223
  Backbone manufacturer: Invitrogen
  Backbone size w/o insert (bp): 2790
  Vector type: Gateway Entry vector
Growth in bacteria
  Bacterial resistance: Spectinomycin, 50 μg/mL
  Growth temperature: 37°C
  Growth strain: DH5alpha
  Copy number: High Copy
Gene/Insert
  Gene/Insert name: AKT3
  Species: H. sapiens (human)
  Mutation: E17K
  GenBank ID: NM_005465.4
  Entrez Gene: AKT3 (a.k.a. MPPH, MPPH2, PKB-GAMMA, PKBG, PRKBG, RAC-PK-gamma, RAC-gamma, STK-2)
  Promoter: None
  Cloning method: Gateway Cloning
  Sequencing primers: 5′ M13pUC-fwd; 3′ M13-Rev
Terms and licenses: Academic/Nonprofit Terms; Industry Terms: Not Available to Industry
Depositor comments: Open state: NO stop codon immediately follows insert. Supporting reference: Systematic morphological profiling of human gene and allele function via Cell Painting. Rohban MH, et al. Elife. 2017, Mar 18;6. pii: e24060. PubMed PMID 28315521
How to cite: pDONR223_AKT3_p.E17K was a gift from Jesse Boehm & William Hahn & David Root (Addgene plasmid # 82172 ; http://n2t.net/addgene:82172 ; RRID:Addgene_82172)
