[The description below was written by a language model from this plasmid's Addgene catalogue record and pLannotate feature annotations shown in this document.]
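Description:
pDONR223_AKT3_p.E17K is a Gateway entry clone built on the Invitrogen pDONR223 backbone, carrying the human AKT3 open reading frame with the E17K substitution. It belongs to the Target Accelerator Plasmid Collection, a set of wild-type and variant cancer gene clones assembled for systematic functional testing of rare tumour alleles. The plasmid is a bacterial propagation and shuttle vector only. It replicates in E. coli from a high-copy ColE1/pUC-type origin and is selected with spectinomycin through the aadA (SmR) aminoglycoside adenylyltransferase gene. This gene sits downstream of a fragment of a class 1 integron Pc promoter and a remnant of a gentamicin resistance gene. Short lacZα and lacI fragments and the rrnB T1 and T2 terminators are backbone remnants, the terminators helping to insulate the cloning region from read-through transcription.

The AKT3 coding sequence, about 1.4 kb within the 4,230 nt sequenced record, encodes one of the three AKT serine/threonine kinases that regulate survival, growth, proliferation and metabolism. It is flanked on both sides by attL recombination sites. The automated annotation labels both as attL3, so the exact site identities are best taken from the pDONR223 design rather than from that call. No promoter drives the insert; the only nearby promoter is a T7 promoter lying outside the attL-flanked cassette. The clone is in the "open" configuration, with no stop codon immediately after the ORF, so LR recombination into a destination vector can produce C-terminal fusions to tags or reporters. Its typical use is as a source clone for transferring the AKT3 E17K allele into expression vectors for comparison with wild-type AKT3 in functional or phenotypic profiling assays.
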