Features (pLannotate 1.2.2; 12 found; start..end, strand, type, name):
     38..74      -  CDS            lacZα (fragment): LacZα fragment of β-galactosidase; lacZ fragment
     91..186     +  protein_bind   attL3: mutant version of attL; recombination site for the Gateway® LR reaction LR Clonase™
    192..1628    +  CDS            AKT3: AKT3_HUMAN - Also known as PKBG. Experimental evidence at protein level: Swiss-Prot protein existence level 1. AKT3 is one of 3 closely related serine/threonine-protein kinases (AKT1, AKT2 and AKT3) called the AKT kinase, and which regulate many processes including metabolism, proliferation, cell survival, growth and angiogenesis. This is mediated through serine and/or threonine phosphorylation of a range of downstream substrates. Over 100 substrate candidates have been reported so far, but for most of them, no isoform specificity has been reported. AKT3 is the least studied AKT isoform. It pl
   1633..1728    -  protein_bind   attL3: mutant version of attL; recombination site for the Gateway® LR reaction LR Clonase™
   1747..1765    -  promoter       T7 promoter: promoter for bacteriophage T7 RNA polymerase
   1955..1978    +  promoter       Pc promoter (fragment): intI1 (promoter lies within the coding sequence); class 1 integron promoter
   2154..2210    +  CDS            GmR (fragment): gentamycin acetyltransferase; aacC1; confers resistance to gentamycin
   2217..3008    +  CDS            SmR: aminoglycoside adenylyltransferase (Murphy, 1985); aadA; confers resistance to spectinomycin and streptomycin
   3101..3689    +  rep_origin     ori: high-copy-number ColE1/pMB1/pBR322/pUC origin of replication
   3872..3964    +  CDS            lacI (fragment): lac repressor; lacI; The lac repressor binds to the lac operator to inhibit transcription in E. coli. This inhibition can be relieved by adding lactose or isopropyl-β-D-thiogalactopyranoside (IPTG).
   4019..4046    -  terminator     rrnB T2 terminator: transcription terminator T2 from the E. coli rrnB gene
   4178..4221    +  terminator     rrnB T1 terminator: Escherichia coli rrnB; transcription terminator T1 from the E. coli rrnB gene
>Addgene plasmid #82172 | pDONR223_AKT3_p.E17K | addgene full sequence | sequence record 163818 | Addgene NGS result
GGCAGTTCCCTACTCTCGCGTTAACGCTAGCATGGATGTTTTCCCAGTCACGACGTTGTAAAACGACGGC
CAGTCTTAAGCTCGGGCCCCAAATAATGATTTTATTTTGACTGATAGTGACCTGTTCGTTGCAACAAATT
GATGAGCAATGCTTTTTTATAATGCCAACTTTGTACAAAAAAGTTGGCACCATGAGCGATGTTACCATTG
TGAAAGAAGGTTGGGTTCAGAAGAGGGGAAAATATATAAAAAACTGGAGGCCAAGATACTTCCTTTTGAA
GACAGATGGCTCATTCATAGGATATAAAGAGAAACCTCAAGATGTGGATTTACCTTATCCCCTCAACAAC
TTTTCAGTGGCAAAATGCCAGTTAATGAAAACAGAACGACCAAAGCCAAACACATTTATAATCAGATGTC
TCCAGTGGACTACTGTTATAGAGAGAACATTTCATGTAGATACTCCAGAGGAAAGGGAAGAATGGACAGA
AGCTATCCAGGCTGTAGCAGACAGACTGCAGAGGCAAGAAGAGGAGAGAATGAATTGTAGTCCAACTTCA
CAAATTGATAATATAGGAGAGGAAGAGATGGATGCCTCTACAACCCATCATAAAAGAAAGACAATGAATG
ATTTTGACTATTTGAAACTACTAGGTAAAGGCACTTTTGGGAAAGTTATTTTGGTTCGAGAGAAGGCAAG
TGGAAAATACTATGCTATGAAGATTCTGAAGAAAGAAGTCATTATTGCAAAGGATGAAGTGGCACACACT
CTAACTGAAAGCAGAGTATTAAAGAACACTAGACATCCCTTTTTAACATCCTTGAAATATTCCTTCCAGA
CAAAAGACCGTTTGTGTTTTGTGATGGAATATGTTAATGGGGGCGAGCTGTTTTTCCATTTGTCGAGAGA
GCGGGTGTTCTCTGAGGACCGCACACGTTTCTATGGTGCAGAAATTGTCTCTGCCTTGGACTATCTACAT
TCCGGAAAGATTGTGTACCGTGATCTCAAGTTGGAGAATCTAATGCTGGACAAAGATGGCCACATAAAAA
TTACAGATTTTGGACTTTGCAAAGAAGGGATCACAGATGCAGCCACCATGAAGACATTCTGTGGCACTCC
AGAATATCTGGCACCAGAGGTGTTAGAAGATAATGACTATGGCCGAGCAGTAGACTGGTGGGGCCTAGGG
GTTGTCATGTATGAAATGATGTGTGGGAGGTTACCTTTCTACAACCAGGACCATGAGAAACTTTTTGAAT
TAATATTAATGGAAGACATTAAATTTCCTCGAACACTCTCTTCAGATGCAAAATCATTGCTTTCAGGGCT
CTTGATAAAGGATCCAAATAAACGCCTTGGTGGAGGACCAGATGATGCAAAAGAAATTATGAGACACAGT
TTCTTCTCTGGAGTAAACTGGCAAGATGTATATGATAAAAAGCTTGTACCTCCTTTTAAACCTCAAGTAA
CATCTGAGACAGATACTAGATATTTTGATGAAGAATTTACAGCTCAGACTATTACAATAACACCACCTGA
AAAATATGATGAGGATGGTATGGACTGCATGGACAATGAGAGGCGGCCGCATTTCCCTCAATTTTCCTAC
TCTGCAAGTGGACGAGAATTGCCAACTTTCTTGTACAAAGTTGGCATTATAAGAAAGCATTGCTTATCAA
TTTGTTGCAACGAACAGGTCACTATCAGTCAAAATAAAATCATTATTTGCCATCCAGCTGATATCCCCTA
TAGTGAGTCGTATTACATGGTCATAGCTGTTTCCTGGCAGCTCTGGCCCGTGTCTCAAAATCTCTGATGT
TACATTGCACAAGATAAAAATATATCATCATGCCTCCTCTAGACCAGCCAGGACAGAAATGCCTCGACTT
CGCTGCTACCCAAGGTTGCCGGGTGACGCACACCGTGGAAACGGATGAAGGCACGAACCCAGTGGACATA
AGCCTGTTCGGTTCGTAAGCTGTAATGCAAGTAGCGTATGCGCTCACGCAACTGGTCCAGAACCTTGACC
GAACGCAGCGGTGGTAACGGCGCAGTGGCGGTTTTCATGGCTTGTTATGACTGTTTTTTTGGGGTACAGT
CTATGCCTCGGGCATCCAAGCAGCAAGCGCGTTACGCCGTGGGTCGATGTTTGATGTTATGGAGCAGCAA
CGATGTTACGCAGCAGGGCAGTCGCCCTAAAACAAAGTTAAACATTATGAGGGAAGCGGTGATCGCCGAA
GTATCGACTCAACTATCAGAGGTAGTTGGCGTCATCGAGCGCCATCTCGAACCGACGTTGCTGGCCGTAC
ATTTGTACGGCTCCGCAGTGGATGGCGGCCTGAAGCCACACAGTGATATTGATTTGCTGGTTACGGTGAC
CGTAAGGCTTGATGAAACAACGCGGCGAGCTTTGATCAACGACCTTTTGGAAACTTCGGCTTCCCCTGGA
GAGAGCGAGATTCTCCGCGCTGTAGAAGTCACCATTGTTGTGCACGACGACATCATTCCGTGGCGTTATC
CAGCTAAGCGCGAACTGCAATTTGGAGAATGGCAGCGCAATGACATTCTTGCAGGTATCTTCGAGCCAGC
CACGATCGACATTGATCTGGCTATCTTGCTGACAAAAGCAAGAGAACATAGCGTTGCCTTGGTAGGTCCA
GCGGCGGAGGAACTCTTTGATCCGGTTCCTGAACAGGATCTATTTGAGGCGCTAAATGAAACCTTAACGC
TATGGAACTCGCCGCCCGACTGGGCTGGCGATGAGCGAAATGTAGTGCTTACGTTGTCCCGCATTTGGTA
CAGCGCAGTAACCGGCAAAATCGCGCCGAAGGATGTCGCTGCCGACTGGGCAATGGAGCGCCTGCCGGCC
CAGTATCAGCCCGTCATACTTGAAGCTAGACAGGCTTATCTTGGACAAGAAGAAGATCGCTTGGCCTCGC
GCGCAGATCAGTTGGAAGAATTTGTCCACTACGTGAAAGGCGAGATCACCAAGGTAGTCGGCAAATAACC
CTCGAGCCACCCATGACCAAAATCCCTTAACGTGAGTTACGCGTCGTTCCACTGAGCGTCAGACCCCGTA
GAAAAGATCAAAGGATCTTCTTGAGATCCTTTTTTTCTGCGCGTAATCTGCTGCTTGCAAACAAAAAAAC
CACCGCTACCAGCGGTGGTTTGTTTGCCGGATCAAGAGCTACCAACTCTTTTTCCGAAGGTAACTGGCTT
CAGCAGAGCGCAGATACCAAATACTGTTCTTCTAGTGTAGCCGTAGTTAGGCCACCACTTCAAGAACTCT
GTAGCACCGCCTACATACCTCGCTCTGCTAATCCTGTTACCAGTGGCTGCTGCCAGTGGCGATAAGTCGT
GTCTTACCGGGTTGGACTCAAGACGATAGTTACCGGATAAGGCGCAGCGGTCGGGCTGAACGGGGGGTTC
GTGCACACAGCCCAGCTTGGAGCGAACGACCTACACCGAACTGAGATACCTACAGCGTGAGCTATGAGAA
AGCGCCACGCTTCCCGAAGGGAGAAAGGCGGACAGGTATCCGGTAAGCGGCAGGGTCGGAACAGGAGAGC
GCACGAGGGAGCTTCCAGGGGGAAACGCCTGGTATCTTTATAGTCCTGTCGGGTTTCGCCACCTCTGACT
TGAGCGTCGATTTTTGTGATGCTCGTCAGGGGGGCGGAGCCTATGGAAAAACGCCAGCAACGCGGCCTTT
TTACGGTTCCTGGCCTTTTGCTGGCCTTTTGCTCACATGTTCTTTCCTGCGTTATCCCCTGATTCTGTGG
ATAACCGTATTACCGCCTTTGAGTGAGCTGATACCGCTCGCCGCAGCCGAACGACCGAGCGCAGCGAGTC
AGTGAGCGAGGAAGCGGAAGAGCGCCCAATACGCAAACCGCCTCTCCCCGCGCGTTGGCCGATTCATTAA
TGCAGCTGGCACGACAGGTTTCCCGACTGGAAAGCGGGCAGTGAGCGCAACGCAATTAATACGCGTACCG
CTAGCCAGGAAGAGTTTGTAGAAACGCAAAAAGGCCATCCGTCAGGATGGCCTTCTGCTTAGTTTGATGC
CTGGCAGTTTATGGCGGGCGTCCTGCCCGCCACCCTCCGGGCCGTTGCTTCACAACGTTCAAATCCGCTC
CCGGCGGATTTGTCCTACTCAGGAGAGCGTTCACCGACAAACAACAGATAAAACGAAAGGCCCAGTCTTC
CGACTGAGCCTTTCGTTTTATTTGATGCCT
