>Addgene plasmid #82172 | pDONR223_AKT3_p.E17K | depositor partial sequence | sequence record 155543 | Insert sequence
ATGAGCGATGTTACCATTGTGAAAGAAGGTTGGGTTCAGAAGAGGGGAAAATATATAAAAAACTGGAGGC
CAAGATACTTCCTTTTGAAGACAGATGGCTCATTCATAGGATATAAAGAGAAACCTCAAGATGTGGATTT
ACCTTATCCCCTCAACAACTTTTCAGTGGCAAAATGCCAGTTAATGAAAACAGAACGACCAAAGCCAAAC
ACATTTATAATCAGATGTCTCCAGTGGACTACTGTTATAGAGAGAACATTTCATGTAGATACTCCAGAGG
AAAGGGAAGAATGGACAGAAGCTATCCAGGCTGTAGCAGACAGACTGCAGAGGCAAGAAGAGGAGAGAAT
GAATTGTAGTCCAACTTCACAAATTGATAATATAGGAGAGGAAGAGATGGATGCCTCTACAACCCATCAT
AAAAGAAAGACAATGAATGATTTTGACTATTTGAAACTACTAGGTAAAGGCACTTTTGGGAAAGTTATTT
TGGTTCGAGAGAAGGCAAGTGGAAAATACTATGCTATGAAGATTCTGAAGAAAGAAGTCATTATTGCAAA
GGATGAAGTGGCACACACTCTAACTGAAAGCAGAGTATTAAAGAACACTAGACATCCCTTTTTAACATCC
TTGAAATATTCCTTCCAGACAAAAGACCGTTTGTGTTTTGTGATGGAATATGTTAATGGGGGCGAGCTGT
TTTTCCATTTGTCGAGAGAGCGGGTGTTCTCTGAGGACCGCACACGTTTCTATGGTGCAGAAATTGTCTC
TGCCTTGGACTATCTACATTCCGGAAAGATTGTGTACCGTGATCTCAAGTTGGAGAATCTAATGCTGGAC
AAAGATGGCCACATAAAAATTACAGATTTTGGACTTTGCAAAGAAGGGATCACAGATGCAGCCACCATGA
AGACATTCTGTGGCACTCCAGAATATCTGGCACCAGAGGTGTTAGAAGATAATGACTATGGCCGAGCAGT
AGACTGGTGGGGCCTAGGGGTTGTCATGTATGAAATGATGTGTGGGAGGTTACCTTTCTACAACCAGGAC
CATGAGAAACTTTTTGAATTAATATTAATGGAAGACATTAAATTTCCTCGAACACTCTCTTCAGATGCAA
AATCATTGCTTTCAGGGCTCTTGATAAAGGATCCAAATAAACGCCTTGGTGGAGGACCAGATGATGCAAA
AGAAATTATGAGACACAGTTTCTTCTCTGGAGTAAACTGGCAAGATGTATATGATAAAAAGCTTGTACCT
CCTTTTAAACCTCAAGTAACATCTGAGACAGATACTAGATATTTTGATGAAGAATTTACAGCTCAGACTA
TTACAATAACACCACCTGAAAAATATGATGAGGATGGTATGGACTGCATGGACAATGAGAGGCGGCCGCA
TTTCCCTCAATTTTCCTACTCTGCAAGTGGACGAGAA
